Addgene plasmid #122165: p5xEGFP-N1
Purpose: Expression of 5xEGFP
Depositing lab: Georg Mayr. Depositing organization: Universitaetsklinikum Hamburg-Eppendorf. Publication: A set of enhanced green fluorescent protein concatemers for quantitative determination of nuclear localization signal strength. Bohm J, Thavaraja R, Giehler S, Nalaskowski MM. Anal Biochem. 2017 Sep 15;533:48-55. doi: 10.1016/j.ab.2017.06.015. Epub 2017 Jun 30. PubMed 28669708.
Backbone
  Vector backbone: pEGFP-N1
  Vector type: Mammalian Expression
  Selectable markers: Neomycin (select with G418)
Growth in bacteria
  Bacterial resistance: Kanamycin, 50 μg/mL
  Growth temperature: 37°C
  Growth strain: DH5alpha
  Copy number: High Copy
Gene/Insert
  Gene/Insert name: 5xEGFP
  Promoter: CMV
  Cloning method: Restriction Enzyme; 5′ cloning site BspEI (destroyed during cloning); 3′ cloning site NotI (not destroyed)
  Sequencing primers: 5′ AGCTGGTTTAGTGAACCGTCA
Terms and licenses: Academic/Nonprofit Terms; Industry Terms: Not Available to Industry
Depositor comments: Please note: The MCS of multimeric EGFP vectors differs from the MCS of the monomeric EGFP vector (pEGFP-N1): G CTA GCG CTA CCG GAC TCA GAT CTC GAG CTC AAG CTT GAA ATC GAA TTC CCG CGG GCC CGG GAT CCA CCG GTC GCC ACC ATG GTG
How to cite: p5xEGFP-N1 was a gift from Georg Mayr (Addgene plasmid # 122165 ; http://n2t.net/addgene:122165 ; RRID:Addgene_122165)
