[The description below was written by a language model from this plasmid's Addgene catalogue record and pLannotate feature annotations shown in this document.]
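Description:
p5xEGFP-N1 is a mammalian expression plasmid built on the pEGFP-N1 backbone that encodes a concatemer of five EGFP units. The annotated sequence record (about 7.7 kb) shows the human cytomegalovirus immediate-early enhancer and promoter followed by a multiple cloning site and then five consecutive EGFP coding sequences in the same orientation, separated by short spacers of roughly 15 nucleotides, with an SV40 polyadenylation signal terminating the transcript. The extra EGFP copies were introduced by restriction cloning between a BspEI site, which was destroyed, and a NotI site, which was retained. The depositor notes that the cloning site of the multimeric EGFP vectors differs from that of the parental monomeric pEGFP-N1. Because the site lies upstream of the fluorescent protein array, a sequence of interest can be fused to the N-terminus of 5xEGFP. Short annotations such as the large T antigen, ble and bGH poly(A) fragments are most likely incidental matches to backbone sequence rather than functional elements.

Propagation in E. coli relies on a high-copy ColE1/pUC-type origin, and an f1 origin is also present. A single Tn5 aminoglycoside phosphotransferase gene (NeoR/KanR) serves both hosts: a bacterial bla-type promoter drives it for kanamycin selection, while the SV40 enhancer/early promoter and an HSV TK polyadenylation signal allow G418 selection of transfected mammalian cells.

The stated purpose is expression of 5xEGFP. The associated publication describes a set of EGFP concatemers for quantitatively determining nuclear localization signal strength. In that context, a large multimeric fluorescent cargo would be expected to limit passive diffusion through nuclear pores, so that nuclear accumulation reflects the fused signal.
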