Features (pLannotate 1.2.2; 20 found; start..end, strand, type, name):
      1..304     +  enhancer       CMV enhancer: human cytomegalovirus immediate early enhancer
    305..508     +  promoter       CMV promoter: human cytomegalovirus (CMV) immediate early promoter
    531..567     +  misc_feature   MCS (fragment): multiple cloning site
    580..596     +  misc_feature   MCS (fragment): multiple cloning site
    610..1326    +  CDS            EGFP: EGFP is a basic (constitutively fluorescent) green fluorescent protein published in 1996, derived from Aequorea victoria. It is reported to be a rapidly-maturing weak dimer with moderate acid sensitivity.
   1342..2058    +  CDS            EGFP: EGFP is a basic (constitutively fluorescent) green fluorescent protein published in 1996, derived from Aequorea victoria. It is reported to be a rapidly-maturing weak dimer with moderate acid sensitivity.
   2074..2790    +  CDS            EGFP: EGFP is a basic (constitutively fluorescent) green fluorescent protein published in 1996, derived from Aequorea victoria. It is reported to be a rapidly-maturing weak dimer with moderate acid sensitivity.
   2806..3522    +  CDS            EGFP: EGFP is a basic (constitutively fluorescent) green fluorescent protein published in 1996, derived from Aequorea victoria. It is reported to be a rapidly-maturing weak dimer with moderate acid sensitivity.
   3538..4257    +  CDS            EGFP: the original enhanced GFP (Yang et al., 1996) mammalian codon-optimized
   4274..4357    +  CDS            large T antigen (fragment): large T antigen from SV40 (simian virus 40)
   4380..4501    +  polyA_signal   SV40 poly(A) signal: SV40 polyadenylation signal
   4535..4963    -  rep_origin     f1 ori (sequence partly withheld): f1 bacteriophage origin of replication; arrow indicates direction of (+) strand synthesis
   4990..5094    +  promoter       AmpR promoter: bla
   5096..5453    +  promoter       SV40 promoter: SV40 enhancer and early promoter
   5488..6282    +  CDS            NeoR/KanR: aminoglycoside phosphotransferase from Tn5; aph(3')-II (or nptII); confers resistance to neomycin, kanamycin, and G418 (Geneticin®)
   6303..6455    +  CDS            ble (fragment): BLE_KLEPN - Experimental evidence at protein level: Swiss-Prot protein existence level 1. Binding protein with a strong affinity to the bleomycin family of antibiotics. Binds to CL990; an antimitotic-antibiotic compound. From Klebsiella pneumoniae.
   6514..6561    +  polyA_signal   HSV TK poly(A) signal: herpes simplex virus thymidine kinase polyadenylation signal (Cole and Stacy, 1985)
   6652..6668    -  polyA_signal   bGH poly(A) signal (fragment): bovine growth hormone polyadenylation signal
   6890..7478    +  rep_origin     ori: high-copy-number ColE1/pMB1/pBR322/pUC origin of replication
   7593..7652    +  enhancer       CMV enhancer (fragment): human cytomegalovirus immediate early enhancer
>Addgene plasmid #122165 | p5xEGFP-N1 | addgene full sequence | sequence record 236338 | Addgene NGS Result
CGTTACATAACTTACGGTAAATGGCCCGCCTGGCTGACCGCCCAACGACCCCCGCCCATTGACGTCAATA
ATGACGTATGTTCCCATAGTAACGCCAATAGGGACTTTCCATTGACGTCAATGGGTGGAGTATTTACGGT
AAACTGCCCACTTGGCAGTACATCAAGTGTATCATATGCCAAGTACGCCCCCTATTGACGTCAATGACGG
TAAATGGCCCGCCTGGCATTATGCCCAGTACATGACCTTATGGGACTTTCCTACTTGGCAGTACATCTAC
GTATTAGTCATCGCTATTACCATGGTGATGCGGTTTTGGCAGTACATCAATGGGCGTGGATAGCGGTTTG
ACTCACGGGGATTTCCAAGTCTCCACCCCATTGACGTCAATGGGAGTTTGTTTTGGCACCAAAATCAACG
GGACTTTCCAAAATGTCGTAACAACTCCGCCCCATTGACGCAAATGGGCGGTAGGCGTGTACGGTGGGAG
GTCTATATAAGCAGAGCTGGTTTAGTGAACCGTCAGATCCGCTAGCGCTACCGGACTCAGATCTCGAGCT
CAAGCTTGAAATCGAATTCCCGCGGGCCCGGGATCCACCGGTCGCCACCATGGTGAGCAAGGGCGAGGAG
CTGTTCACCGGGGTGGTGCCCATCCTGGTCGAGCTGGACGGCGACGTAAACGGCCACAAGTTCAGCGTGT
CCGGCGAGGGCGAGGGCGATGCCACCTACGGCAAGCTGACCCTGAAGTTCATCTGCACCACCGGCAAGCT
GCCCGTGCCCTGGCCCACCCTCGTGACCACCCTGACCTACGGCGTGCAGTGCTTCAGCCGCTACCCCGAC
CACATGAAGCAGCACGACTTCTTCAAGTCCGCCATGCCCGAAGGCTACGTCCAGGAGCGCACCATCTTCT
TCAAGGACGACGGCAACTACAAGACCCGCGCCGAGGTGAAGTTCGAGGGCGACACCCTGGTGAACCGCAT
CGAGCTGAAGGGCATCGACTTCAAGGAGGACGGCAACATCCTGGGGCACAAGCTGGAGTACAACTACAAC
AGCCACAACGTCTATATCATGGCCGACAAGCAGAAGAACGGCATCAAGGTGAACTTCAAGATCCGCCACA
ACATCGAGGACGGCAGCGTGCAGCTCGCCGACCACTACCAGCAGAACACCCCCATCGGCGACGGCCCCGT
GCTGCTGCCCGACAACCACTACCTGAGCACCCAGTCCGCCCTGAGCAAAGACCCCAACGAGAAGCGCGAT
CACATGGTCCTGCTGGAGTTCGTGACCGCCGCCGGGATCACTCTCGGCATGGACGAGCTGTACAAGGGTC
CGGTCGCCACCATGGTGAGCAAGGGCGAGGAGCTGTTCACCGGGGTGGTGCCCATCCTGGTCGAGCTGGA
CGGCGACGTAAACGGCCACAAGTTCAGCGTGTCCGGCGAGGGCGAGGGCGATGCCACCTACGGCAAGCTG
ACCCTGAAGTTCATCTGCACCACCGGCAAGCTGCCCGTGCCCTGGCCCACCCTCGTGACCACCCTGACCT
ACGGCGTGCAGTGCTTCAGCCGCTACCCCGACCACATGAAGCAGCACGACTTCTTCAAGTCCGCCATGCC
CGAAGGCTACGTCCAGGAGCGCACCATCTTCTTCAAGGACGACGGCAACTACAAGACCCGCGCCGAGGTG
AAGTTCGAGGGCGACACCCTGGTGAACCGCATCGAGCTGAAGGGCATCGACTTCAAGGAGGACGGCAACA
TCCTGGGGCACAAGCTGGAGTACAACTACAACAGCCACAACGTCTATATCATGGCCGACAAGCAGAAGAA
CGGCATCAAGGTGAACTTCAAGATCCGCCACAACATCGAGGACGGCAGCGTGCAGCTCGCCGACCACTAC
CAGCAGAACACCCCCATCGGCGACGGCCCCGTGCTGCTGCCCGACAACCACTACCTGAGCACCCAGTCCG
CCCTGAGCAAAGACCCCAACGAGAAGCGCGATCACATGGTCCTGCTGGAGTTCGTGACCGCCGCCGGGAT
CACTCTCGGCATGGACGAGCTGTATAAGGGTCCGGTCGCCACCATGGTGAGCAAGGGCGAGGAGCTGTTC
ACCGGGGTGGTGCCCATCCTGGTCGAGCTGGACGGCGACGTAAACGGCCACAAGTTCAGCGTGTCCGGCG
AGGGCGAGGGCGATGCCACCTACGGCAAGCTGACCCTGAAGTTCATCTGCACCACCGGCAAGCTGCCCGT
GCCCTGGCCCACCCTCGTGACCACCCTGACCTACGGCGTGCAGTGCTTCAGCCGCTACCCCGACCACATG
AAGCAGCACGACTTCTTCAAGTCCGCCATGCCCGAAGGCTACGTCCAGGAGCGCACCATCTTCTTCAAGG
ACGACGGCAACTACAAGACCCGCGCCGAGGTGAAGTTCGAGGGCGACACCCTGGTGAACCGCATCGAGCT
GAAGGGCATCGACTTCAAGGAGGACGGCAACATCCTGGGGCACAAGCTGGAGTACAACTACAACAGCCAC
AACGTCTATATCATGGCCGACAAGCAGAAGAACGGCATCAAGGTGAACTTCAAGATCCGCCACAACATCG
AGGACGGCAGCGTGCAGCTCGCCGACCACTACCAGCAGAACACCCCCATCGGCGACGGCCCCGTGCTGCT
GCCCGACAACCACTACCTGAGCACCCAGTCCGCCCTGAGCAAAGACCCCAACGAGAAGCGCGATCACATG
GTCCTGCTGGAGTTCGTGACCGCCGCCGGGATCACTCTCGGCATGGACGAGCTGTATAAGGGTCCGGTCG
CCACCATGGTGAGCAAGGGCGAGGAGCTGTTCACCGGGGTGGTGCCCATCCTGGTCGAGCTGGACGGCGA
CGTAAACGGCCACAAGTTCAGCGTGTCCGGCGAGGGCGAGGGCGATGCCACCTACGGCAAGCTGACCCTG
AAGTTCATCTGCACCACCGGCAAGCTGCCCGTGCCCTGGCCCACCCTCGTGACCACCCTGACCTACGGCG
TGCAGTGCTTCAGCCGCTACCCCGACCACATGAAGCAGCACGACTTCTTCAAGTCCGCCATGCCCGAAGG
CTACGTCCAGGAGCGCACCATCTTCTTCAAGGACGACGGCAACTACAAGACCCGCGCCGAGGTGAAGTTC
GAGGGCGACACCCTGGTGAACCGCATCGAGCTGAAGGGCATCGACTTCAAGGAGGACGGCAACATCCTGG
GGCACAAGCTGGAGTACAACTACAACAGCCACAACGTCTATATCATGGCCGACAAGCAGAAGAACGGCAT
CAAGGTGAACTTCAAGATCCGCCACAACATCGAGGACGGCAGCGTGCAGCTCGCCGACCACTACCAGCAG
AACACCCCCATCGGCGACGGCCCCGTGCTGCTGCCCGACAACCACTACCTGAGCACCCAGTCCGCCCTGA
GCAAAGACCCCAACGAGAAGCGCGATCACATGGTCCTGCTGGAGTTCGTGACCGCCGCCGGGATCACTCT
CGGCATGGACGAGCTGTACAAGGGTCCGGTCGCCACCATGGTGAGCAAGGGCGAGGAGCTGTTCACCGGG
GTGGTGCCCATCCTGGTCGAGCTGGACGGCGACGTAAACGGCCACAAGTTCAGCGTGTCCGGCGAGGGCG
AGGGCGATGCCACCTACGGCAAGCTGACCCTGAAGTTCATCTGCACCACCGGCAAGCTGCCCGTGCCCTG
GCCCACCCTCGTGACCACCCTGACCTACGGCGTGCAGTGCTTCAGCCGCTACCCCGACCACATGAAGCAG
CACGACTTCTTCAAGTCCGCCATGCCCGAAGGCTACGTCCAGGAGCGCACCATCTTCTTCAAGGACGACG
GCAACTACAAGACCCGCGCCGAGGTGAAGTTCGAGGGCGACACCCTGGTGAACCGCATCGAGCTGAAGGG
CATCGACTTCAAGGAGGACGGCAACATCCTGGGGCACAAGCTGGAGTACAACTACAACAGCCACAACGTC
TATATCATGGCCGACAAGCAGAAGAACGGCATCAAGGTGAACTTCAAGATCCGCCACAACATCGAGGACG
GCAGCGTGCAGCTCGCCGACCACTACCAGCAGAACACCCCCATCGGCGACGGCCCCGTGCTGCTGCCCGA
CAACCACTACCTGAGCACCCAGTCCGCCCTGAGCAAAGACCCCAACGAGAAGCGCGATCACATGGTCCTG
CTGGAGTTCGTGACCGCCGCCGGGATCACTCTCGGCATGGACGAGCTGTACAAGTAAAGCGGCCGCGACT
CTAGATCATAATCAGCCATACCACATTTGTAGAGGTTTTACTTGCTTTAAAAAACCTCCCACACCTCCCC
CTGAACCTGAAACATAAAATGAATGCAATTGTTGTTGTTAACTTGTTTATTGCAGCTTATAATGGTTACA
AATAAAGCAATAGCATCACAAATTTCACAAATAAAGCATTTTTTTCACTGCATTCTAGTTGTGGTTTGTC
CAAACTCATCAATGTATCTTAAGGCGTAAATTGTAAGCGTTAATATTTTGTTAAAATTCGCGTTAAATTT
TTGTTAAATCAGCTCATTTTTTAACCAATAGGCCGAAATCGGCAAAATCCCTTATAAATCAAAAGAATAG
ACCGAGATAGGGT
[37 nt withheld, positions 4634-4670]
AAAGAACGTGGACTCCAACGTCAAAGG
[49 nt withheld, positions 4698-4746]
T
[91 nt withheld, positions 4748-4838]
G
[124 nt withheld, positions 4840-4963]
CAGGTGGCACTTTTCGGGGAAATGTGCGCGGAACCCCTATTTGTTTATTTTTCTAAATACATTCAAATAT
GTATCCGCTCATGAGACAATAACCCTGATAAATGCTTCAATAATATTGAAAAAGGAAGAGTCCTGAGGCG
GAAAGAACCAGCTGTGGAATGTGTGTCAGTTAGGGTGTGGAAAGTCCCCAGGCTCCCCAGCAGGCAGAAG
TATGCAAAGCATGCATCTCAATTAGTCAGCAACCAGGTGTGGAAAGTCCCCAGGCTCCCCAGCAGGCAGA
AGTATGCAAAGCATGCATCTCAATTAGTCAGCAACCATAGTCCCGCCCCTAACTCCGCCCATCCCGCCCC
TAACTCCGCCCAGTTCCGCCCATTCTCCGCCCCATGGCTGACTAATTTTTTTTATTTATGCAGAGGCCGA
GGCCGCCTCGGCCTCTGAGCTATTCCAGAAGTAGTGAGGAGGCTTTTTTGGAGGCCTAGGCTTTTGCAAA
GATCGATCAAGAGACAGGATGAGGATCGTTTCGCATGATTGAACAAGATGGATTGCACGCAGGTTCTCCG
GCCGCTTGGGTGGAGAGGCTATTCGGCTATGACTGGGCACAACAGACAATCGGCTGCTCTGATGCCGCCG
TGTTCCGGCTGTCAGCGCAGGGGCGCCCGGTTCTTTTTGTCAAGACCGACCTGTCCGGTGCCCTGAATGA
ACTGCAAGACGAGGCAGCGCGGCTATCGTGGCTGGCCACGACGGGCGTTCCTTGCGCAGCTGTGCTCGAC
GTTGTCACTGAAGCGGGAAGGGACTGGCTGCTATTGGGCGAAGTGCCGGGGCAGGATCTCCTGTCATCTC
ACCTTGCTCCTGCCGAGAAAGTATCCATCATGGCTGATGCAATGCGGCGGCTGCATACGCTTGATCCGGC
TACCTGCCCATTCGACCACCAAGCGAAACATCGCATCGAGCGAGCACGTACTCGGATGGAAGCCGGTCTT
GTCGATCAGGATGATCTGGACGAAGAGCATCAGGGGCTCGCGCCAGCCGAACTGTTCGCCAGGCTCAAGG
CGAGCATGCCCGACGGCGAGGATCTCGTCGTGACCCATGGCGATGCCTGCTTGCCGAATATCATGGTGGA
AAATGGCCGCTTTTCTGGATTCATCGACTGTGGCCGGCTGGGTGTGGCGGACCGCTATCAGGACATAGCG
TTGGCTACCCGTGATATTGCTGAAGAGCTTGGCGGCGAATGGGCTGACCGCTTCCTCGTGCTTTACGGTA
TCGCCGCTCCCGATTCGCAGCGCATCGCCTTCTATCGCCTTCTTGACGAGTTCTTCTGAGCGGGACTCTG
GGGTTCGAAATGACCGACCAAGCGACGCCCAACCTGCCATCACGAGATTTCGATTCCACCGCCGCCTTCT
ATGAAAGGTTGGGCTTCGGAATCGTTTTCCGGGACGCCGGCTGGATGATCCTCCAGCGCGGGGATCTCAT
GCTGGAGTTCTTCGCCCACCCTAGGGGGAGGCTAACTGAAACACGGAAGGAGACAATACCGGAAGGAACC
CGCGCTATGACGGCAATAAAAAGACAGAATAAAACGCACGGTGTTGGGTCGTTTGTTCATAAACGCGGGG
TTCGGTCCCAGGGCTGGCACTCTGTCGATACCCCACCGAGACCCCATTGGGGCCAATACGCCCGCGTTTC
TTCCTTTTCCCCACCCCACCCCCCAAGTTCGGGTGAAGGCCCAGGGCTCGCAGCCAACGTCGGGGCGGCA
GGCCCTGCCATAGCCTCAGGTTACTCATATATACTTTAGATTGATTTAAAACTTCATTTTTAATTTAAAA
GGATCTAGGTGAAGATCCTTTTTGATAATCTCATGACCAAAATCCCTTAACGTGAGTTTTCGTTCCACTG
AGCGTCAGACCCCGTAGAAAAGATCAAAGGATCTTCTTGAGATCCTTTTTTTCTGCGCGTAATCTGCTGC
TTGCAAACAAAAAAACCACCGCTACCAGCGGTGGTTTGTTTGCCGGATCAAGAGCTACCAACTCTTTTTC
CGAAGGTAACTGGCTTCAGCAGAGCGCAGATACCAAATACTGTTCTTCTAGTGTAGCCGTAGTTAGGCCA
CCACTTCAAGAACTCTGTAGCACCGCCTACATACCTCGCTCTGCTAATCCTGTTACCAGTGGCTGCTGCC
AGTGGCGATAAGTCGTGTCTTACCGGGTTGGACTCAAGACGATAGTTACCGGATAAGGCGCAGCGGTCGG
GCTGAACGGGGGGTTCGTGCACACAGCCCAGCTTGGAGCGAACGACCTACACCGAACTGAGATACCTACA
GCGTGAGCTATGAGAAAGCGCCACGCTTCCCGAAGGGAGAAAGGCGGACAGGTATCCGGTAAGCGGCAGG
GTCGGAACAGGAGAGCGCACGAGGGAGCTTCCAGGGGGAAACGCCTGGTATCTTTATAGTCCTGTCGGGT
TTCGCCACCTCTGACTTGAGCGTCGATTTTTGTGATGCTCGTCAGGGGGGCGGAGCCTATGGAAAAACGC
CAGCAACGCGGCCTTTTTACGGTTCCTGGCCTTTTGCTGGCCTTTTGCTCACATGTTCTTTCCTGCGTTA
TCCCCTGATTCTGTGGATAACCGTATTACCGCCATGCATTAGTTATTAATAGTAATCAATTACGGGGTCA
TTAGTTCATAGCCCATATATGGAGTTCCG
